>Addgene plasmid #218100 | LacI-pLacI-pIII pm | addgene full sequence | sequence record 432442 | Addgene NGS Result
ATGAGGATTTATTTGTTTGTGAATATCAAGGCCAATCGTCTGACCTGCCTCAACCTCCTGTC
[82 nt withheld, positions 63-144]
GCTCTGAGGGA
[161 nt withheld, positions 156-316]
T
[41 nt withheld, positions 318-358]
T
[62 nt withheld, positions 360-421]
A
[35 nt withheld, positions 423-457]
CCTCCCTCAATCGGTTGAATGTCGCCCTTTTGTCTTTGGCGCTGGTAAACCATATGAA
[86 nt withheld, positions 516-601]
T
[160 nt withheld, positions 603-762]
C
[141 nt withheld, positions 764-904]
CCTTTGACGTTGGAGTCCACGTTCTTT
[37 nt withheld, positions 932-968]
AACCTATCTCGGGCTATTCTTTTGATTTATAAGGGATTTTGCCGATTTCGGCCTATTGGTTAAAAAATGA
GCTGATTTAACAAAAATTTAACGCGAATTTTAACAAAATATTAACGTTTACAATTTGCTTTTGACTTGAT
CGGCACGTAAGAGGTTCCAACTTTCACCATAATGAAATAAGATCACTACCGGGCGTATTTTTTGAGTTAT
CGAGATTTTCAGGAGCTAAGGAAGCTAAAATGAGTATTCAACATTTCCGTGTCGCCCTTATTCCCTTTTT
TGCGGCATTTTGCCTTCCTGTTTTTGCTCACCCAGAAACGCTGGTGAAAGTAAAAGATGCTGAAGATCAG
TTGGGTGCACGAGTGGGTTACATCGAACTGGATCTCAACAGCGGTAAGATCCTTGAGAGTTTACGCCCCG
AAGAACGTTTTCCAATGATGAGCACTTTTAAAGTTCTGCTATGTGGCGCGGTATTATCCCGTATTGACGC
CGGGCAAGAGCAACTCGGTCGCCGCATACACTATTCTCAGAATGACTTGGTTGAGTACTCACCAGTCACA
GAAAAGCATCTCACGGATGGCATGACAGTAAGAGAATTATGCAGTGCTGTCATAACCATGAGTGATAACA
CTGCGGCCAACTTACTTCTGGCAACGATCGGAGGACCGAAGGAGCTAACCGCTTTTTTGCACAACATGGG
GGATCATGTAACTCGCCTTGATCGTTGGGAACCGGAGCTGAATGAAGCCATACCAAACGACGAGCGTGAC
ACCACGATGCCTGTAGCAATGGCAACAACGTTGCGCAAACTATTAACTGGCGAACTACTTACTCTAGCTT
CCCGGCAACAATTAATAGACTGGATGGAGGCGGATAAAGTTGCAGGATCACTTCTGCGCTCGGCCCTCCC
GGCTGGCTGGTTTATTGCTGATAAATCTGGAGCCGGTGAGCGTGGGTCTCGCGGTATCATTGCAGCACTG
GGGCCAGATGGTAAGCCCTCCCGCATCGTAGTTATCTACACGACGGGGAGTCAGGCAACTATGGATGAAC
GAAATAGACAGATCGCTGAGATAGGTGCCTCACTGATTAAGCATTGGTAAGTGACCAAACAGGAAAAAAC
CGCCCTTAACATGGCCCGCTTTATCAGAAGCCAGACATTAACGCTTCTGGAGAAACTCAACGAGCTGGAC
GCGGATGAACAGGCAGACATCTGTGAATCGCTTCACGACCACGCTGATGAGCTTTACCGCAGCTGCCTCG
CGCGTTTCGGTGATGACGGTGAAAACCTCTGATGAGGGCCCAAATGTAATCACCTGGCTCACCTTCGGGT
GGGCCTTTCTGCGTTGCTGGCGTTTTTCCATAGGCTCCGCCCCCCTGACGAGCATCACAAAAATCGATGC
TCAAGTCAGAGGTGGCGAAACCCGACAGGACTATAAAGATACCAGGCGTTTCCCCCTGGAAGCTCCCTCG
TGCGCTCTCCTGTTCCGACCCTGCCGCTTACCGGATACCTGTCCGCCTTTCTCCCTTCGGGAAGCGTGGC
GCTTTCTCATAGCTCACGCTGTAGGTATCTCAGTTCGGTGTAGGTCGTTCGCTCCAAGCTGGGCTGTGTG
CACGAACCCCCCGTTCAGCCCGACCGCTGCGCCTTATCCTGTAACTATCGTCTTGAGTCCAACCCGGTAA
GACACGACTTATCGCCACTGGCAGCAGCCACTGGTAACAGGATTAGCAGAGCGAGGTATGTAGGCGGTGC
TACAGAGTTCTTGAAGTGGTGGCCTAACTACGGCTACACTAGAAGAACAGTATTTGGTATCTGCGCTCTG
CTGAAGCCAGTTACCTCGGAAAAAGAGTTGGTAGCTCTTGATCCGGCAAACAAACCACCGCTGGTAGCGG
TGGTTTTTTTGTTTGCAAGCAGCAGATTACGCGCAGAAAAAAAGGATCTCAAGAAGATCCTTTGATTTTC
TACCGAAGAAAGACCCACCCGTGAAGGTGAGCCAGTGAGTTGATTGCAGTCCAGTTACGCTGGAGTCAAG
ACCCGACACCATCGAATGGCGCAAAACCTTTCGCGGTATGGCATGATAGCGCCCGGAAGAGAGTCAATTC
AGGGTGGTGAATGTGAAACCAGTAACGTTATACGATGTCGCAGAGTATGCCGGTGTCTCTTATCAGACCG
TTTCCCGCGTGGTGAACCAGGCCAGCCACGTTTCTGCGAAAACGCGGGAAAAAGTGGAAGCGGCGATGGC
GGAGCTGAATTACATTCCCAACCGCGTGGCACAACAACTGGCGGGCAAACAGTCGTTGCTGATTGGCGTT
GCCACCTCCAGTCTGGCCCTGCACGCGCCGTCGCAAATTGTCGCGGCGATTAAATCTCGCGCCGATCAAC
TGGGTGCCAGCGTGGTGGTGTCGATGGTAGAACGAAGCGGCGTCGAAGCCTGTAAAGCGGCGGTGCACAA
TCTTCTCGCGCAACGCGTCAGTGGGCTGATCATTAACTATCCGCTGGATGACCAGGATGCCATTGCTGTG
GAAGCTGCCTGCACTAATGTTCCGGCGTTATTTCTTGATGTCTCTGACCAGACACCCATCAACAGTATTA
TTTTCTCCCATGAAGACGGTACGCGACTGGGCGTGGAGCATCTGGTCGCATTGGGTCACCAGCAAATCGC
GCTGTTAGCGGGCCCATTAAGTTCTGTCTCGGCGCGTCTGCGTCTGGCTGGCTGGCATAAATATCTCACT
CGCAATCAAATTCAGCCGATAGCGGAACGGGAAGGCGACTGGAGTGCCATGTCCGGTTTTCAACAAACCA
TGCAAATGCTGAATGAGGGCATCGTTCCCACTGCGATGCTGGTTGCCAACGATCAGATGGCGCTGGGCGC
AATGCGCGCCATTACCGAGTCCGGGCTGCGCGTTGGTGCGGACATCTCGGTAGTGGGATACGACGATACC
GAAGACAGCTCATGTTATATCCCGCCGTTAACCACCATCAAACAGGATTTTCGCCTGCTGGGGCAAACCA
GCGTGGACCGCTTGCTGCAACTCTCTCAGGGCCAGGCGGTGAAGGGCAATCAGCTGTTGCCCGTCTCACT
GGTGAAAAGAAAAACCACCCTGGCGCCCAATACGCAAACCGCCTCTCCCCGCGCGTTGGCCGATTCATTA
ATGCAGCTGGCACGACAGGTTTCCCGACTGGAAAGCGGGCAGTGAGCGGTACCCGATAAAAGCGGCTTCC
TGACAGGAGGCCGTTTTGTTTTGCAGCCCACCTTAATGTGAGTTAGCTCACTCATTAGGCACCCCAGGCT
TTACACTTTATGCTTCCGGCTCGTATGTTGTGTGGAATTGTGAGCGGATAACAATTTCACACACCTGCAG
GTGCAGTAAGGAGGAAAAAA
[84 nt withheld, positions 4349-4432]
TCC
[98 nt withheld, positions 4436-4533]
A
[305 nt withheld, positions 4535-4839]
G
[145 nt withheld, positions 4841-4985]
Features (pLannotate 1.2.2; 13 found; start..end, strand, type, name):
    639..1094    +  rep_origin     f1 ori (sequence partly withheld): f1 bacteriophage origin of replication; arrow indicates direction of (+) strand synthesis
   1105..1207    +  promoter       cat promoter: promoter of the E. coli cat gene encoding chloramphenicol acetyltransferase
   1208..2068    +  CDS            AmpR: β-lactamase; bla; confers resistance to ampicillin, carbenicillin, and related antibiotics
   2069..2260    +  CDS            rop: Rop protein, which maintains plasmids at low copy number; rop
   2284..2311    +  terminator     T7Te terminator: phage T7 early transcription terminator
   2323..2910    -  rep_origin     ori: high-copy-number ColE1/pMB1/pBR322/pUC origin of replication
   2932..2961    -  terminator     T3Te terminator: phage T3 early transcription terminator
   3003..3080    +  promoter       lacI promoter: lacI
   3081..4163    +  CDS            lacI: lac repressor; lacI; The lac repressor binds to the lac operator to inhibit transcription in E. coli. This inhibition can be relieved by adding lactose or isopropyl-β-D-thiogalactopyranoside (IPTG).
   4222..4243    +  protein_bind   CAP binding site: CAP binding activates transcription in the presence of cAMP. E. coli catabolite activator protein
   4258..4288    +  promoter       lac promoter: promoter for the E. coli lac operon
   4296..4312    +  protein_bind   lac operator: The lac repressor binds to the lac operator to inhibit transcription in E. coli. This inhibition can be relieved by adding lactose or isopropyl-β-D-thiogalactopyranoside (IPTG). lac repressor encoded by lacI
   4349..638     +  CDS            M13 gene III (across the origin) (sequence partly withheld): pIII; III; minor coat protein
