[The description below was written by a language model from this plasmid's Addgene catalogue record and pLannotate feature annotations shown in this document.]
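Description:
LacI-pLacI-pIII pm is a 4,985 bp bacterial expression phagemid built on the depositor's "LacI pm" backbone by Gibson cloning. It replicates in E. coli from a high-copy ColE1/pUC-type origin and is selected with ampicillin through a β-lactamase gene that the annotation places downstream of a cat promoter. A short rop coding segment is annotated directly after AmpR, although the catalogue lists the plasmid as high copy. The f1 bacteriophage origin is what makes the plasmid a phagemid. When the other filamentous phage functions are supplied in the same cell, the plasmid can be replicated as single-stranded DNA and packaged into phage particles. T7Te and T3Te early terminators flank the plasmid origin and help insulate it from neighbouring transcription.

The payload is a self-contained, lac-regulated cassette for M13 gene III. lacI is expressed from its own promoter and produces the lac repressor. Downstream lie a CAP binding site, the lac promoter and the lac operator, followed by the pIII coding sequence, which spans the numbering origin of the circular sequence record. Repressor bound to the operator keeps pIII transcription low, and lactose or IPTG relieves this repression, so that pIII production can be induced. pIII is the minor coat protein of M13, needed to produce infectious phage particles.

The stated purpose is simply to express LacI together with pIII under the lac promoter. The record does not describe a specific experimental use, though the construct was deposited alongside a preprint on automated DNA synthesis screening.
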