Addgene plasmid #218100: LacI-pLacI-pIII pm
Purpose: Phagemid that expresses LacI, and pIII under the Lac promoter
Depositing lab: Kevin Esvelt. Depositing organization: Massachusetts Institute of Technology. Publication: Random adversarial threshold search enables automated DNA screening. Gretton D, Wang B, Edison R, Foner L, Berlips J, Vogel T, Kysel M, Chen W, Sage-Ling F, Hauwe LV, Wooster S, Weinstein-Raun B, DeBenedictis EA, Liu AB, Chory E, Cui H, Li X, Dong J, Fabrega A, Dennison C, Don O, Ye CT, Uberoy K, Rivest RL, Gao M, Yu Y, Baum C, Damgard I, Yao AC, Esvelt KM. bioRxiv 2024.03.20.585782 10.1101/2024.03.20.585782.
Backbone
  Vector backbone: LacI pm
  Vector type: Bacterial Expression
Growth in bacteria
  Bacterial resistance: Ampicillin, 100 μg/mL
  Growth temperature: 37°C
  Growth strain: DH5alpha
  Copy number: High Copy
Gene/Insert
  Gene/Insert name: pIII
  Species: M13 bacteriophage
  Promoter: Lac promoter
  Cloning method: Gibson Cloning
Terms and licenses: Academic/Nonprofit Terms; Industry Terms: Not Available to Industry
Depositor comments: Please visit https://www.biorxiv.org/content/10.1101/2024.03.20.585782v1 for bioRxiv preprint.
How to cite: LacI-pLacI-pIII pm was a gift from Kevin Esvelt (Addgene plasmid # 218100 ; http://n2t.net/addgene:218100 ; RRID:Addgene_218100)
